Addgene plasmid #248131: pFUW-Syb2-WT
Purpose: Mammalian expression lentiviral vector encoding the wild-type Synaptobrevin2 (Syb2)
Depositing lab: Ege Kavalali. Depositing organization: Vanderbilt University. Publication: Synaptobrevin-2 disease variants reveal spatial constraints within the presynaptic active zone. Guzikowski NJ, Bagatelas ED, Shin OH, Khan YA, Esquivies L, Alten B, Brunger AT, Kavalali ET. Proc Natl Acad Sci U S A. 2025 Nov 4;122(44):e2507347122. doi: 10.1073/pnas.2507347122. Epub 2025 Oct 30. PubMed 41166419.
Backbone
  Vector backbone: pFUW
  Backbone size w/o insert (bp): 9124
  Vector type: Mammalian Expression
Growth in bacteria
  Bacterial resistance: Ampicillin, 100 μg/mL
  Growth temperature: 37°C
  Growth strain: DH5alpha
  Copy number: High Copy
Gene/Insert
  Gene/Insert name: Syb2
  Species: R. norvegicus (rat)
  Insert size (bp): 1179
  Entrez Gene: Vamp2 (a.k.a. RATVAMPB, RATVAMPIR, SYB, Syb2)
  Promoter: Ubiquitin
  Cloning method: Restriction Enzyme; 5′ cloning site EcoRI (not destroyed); 3′ cloning site BamHI (not destroyed)
  Sequencing primers: 5′ ttgaaatgtaatcatttgggtc; 3′ aggttgattatcgataagcttg
Resource information
  A portion of this plasmid was derived from a plasmid made by: Dr. David Baltimore
Terms and licenses: Academic/Nonprofit Terms; Industry Terms: Not Available to Industry
How to cite: pFUW-Syb2-WT was a gift from Ege Kavalali (Addgene plasmid # 248131 ; http://n2t.net/addgene:248131 ; RRID:Addgene_248131)
