[The description below was written by a language model from this plasmid's Addgene catalogue record and pLannotate feature annotations shown in this document.]
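Description:
pFUW-Syb2-WT is an HIV-1-derived lentiviral transfer vector built on the pFUW backbone for expressing wild-type rat synaptobrevin-2 (Syb2, encoded by Vamp2) in mammalian cells. It is propagated in E. coli as a high-copy plasmid through a ColE1/pUC-type origin with ampicillin selection (AmpR). The backbone also carries an f1 origin and an SV40/EM7-driven BleoR cassette that lies outside the viral genome and could confer Zeocin resistance in transfected cells or bacteria.

The viral portion begins with a CMV enhancer/promoter fused to a truncated 5' LTR, an arrangement that normally drives Tat-independent transcription of the genomic RNA in packaging cells. This is followed by the Ψ packaging signal with a gag fragment, the RRE for Rev-dependent nuclear export, and the cPPT/CTS element that aids nuclear import of the reverse-transcribed genome. The internal expression cassette uses the human ubiquitin C promoter to drive the Vamp2 coding sequence, cloned between EcoRI and BamHI sites. A WPRE follows to enhance transcript stability and expression. A truncated 3' LTR and a bGH polyadenylation signal close the unit. No tag or fluorescent reporter is annotated.

The catalogue lists an insert of 1,179 bp, whereas the annotated Vamp2 coding sequence spans only about 350 bp and the sequenced plasmid is 9,567 nt. The record does not explain this difference. Syb2 is the major synaptic vesicle SNARE mediating neurotransmitter release. Given the associated study of Syb2 disease variants, this construct plausibly serves as the wild-type reference for lentiviral expression alongside mutant versions.
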