Features (pLannotate 1.2.2; 31 found; start..end, strand, type, name):
    192..571     +  enhancer       CMV enhancer: human cytomegalovirus immediate early enhancer
    572..771     +  promoter       CMV promoter: human cytomegalovirus (CMV) immediate early promoter
    789..969     +  LTR            5' LTR (truncated): truncated 5' long terminal repeat (LTR) from HIV-1
   1016..1141    +  misc_feature   HIV-1 Ψ: packaging signal of human immunodeficiency virus type 1
   1125..1488    +  CDS            HIV-1 gag (fragment): gag protein from human immunodeficiency virus 1; gag
   1634..1867    +  misc_feature   RRE: The Rev response element (RRE) of HIV-1 allows for Rev-dependent mRNA export from the nucleus to the cytoplasm.
   2244..2344    +  CDS            Rev (fragment): human immunodeficiency virus 1 (HIV-1) Rev protein; rev; enhances nuclear export of unspliced and incompletely spliced viral mRNAs
   2394..2511    +  misc_feature   cPPT/CTS: central polypurine tract and central termination sequence of HIV-1
   2576..3787    +  promoter       UbC promoter: human ubiquitin C promoter
   3798..3820    -  misc_feature   MCS (fragment): pUC18/19 multiple cloning site
   3827..4174    +  CDS            Vamp2: VAMP2_MOUSE - Also known as Syb2. Experimental evidence at protein level: Swiss-Prot protein existence level 1. Involved in the targeting and/or fusion of transport vesicles to their target membrane (PubMed:9430681). Major SNARE protein of synaptic vesicles which mediates fusion of synaptic vesicles to release neurotransmitters. Essential for fast vesicular exocytosis and activity-dependent neurotransmitter release as well as fast endocytosis that mediates rapid reuse of synaptic vesicles (PubMed:15475946). Modulates the gating characteristics of the delayed rectifier voltage- dependent potass
   4190..4213    +  misc_feature   MCS (fragment): pBluescript multiple cloning site
   4213..4801    +  misc_feature   WPRE: woodchuck hepatitis virus posttranscriptional regulatory element
   4738..5319    +  CDS            nef (fragment): NEF_HV1H2 - Experimental evidence at protein level: Swiss-Prot protein existence level 1. Extracellular Nef protein targets CD4(+) T-lymphocytes for apoptosis by interacting with CXCR4 surface receptors. From Human immunodeficiency virus type 1 group M subtype B (isolate HXB2) (HIV-1).
   5326..5506    +  LTR            5' LTR (truncated): truncated 5' long terminal repeat (LTR) from HIV-1
   5538..5762    +  polyA_signal   bGH poly(A) signal: bovine growth hormone polyadenylation signal
   5766..5787    +  promoter       SV40 promoter (fragment): SV40 enhancer and early promoter
   5808..6236    +  rep_origin     f1 ori (sequence partly withheld): f1 bacteriophage origin of replication; arrow indicates direction of (+) strand synthesis
   6250..6579    +  promoter       SV40 promoter: SV40 enhancer and early promoter
   6627..6674    +  promoter       EM7 promoter: synthetic bacterial promoter&nbsp
   6693..7067    +  CDS            BleoR: antibiotic-binding protein; Sh ble from Streptoalloteichus hindustanus; confers resistance to bleomycin, phleomycin, and Zeocin™
   7077..7202    +  CDS            ble (fragment): BLE_KLEPN - Experimental evidence at protein level: Swiss-Prot protein existence level 1. Binding protein with a strong affinity to the bleomycin family of antibiotics. Binds to CL990; an antimitotic-antibiotic compound. From Klebsiella pneumoniae.
   7197..7318    +  polyA_signal   SV40 poly(A) signal: SV40 polyadenylation signal
   7391..7407    -  protein_bind   lac operator: The lac repressor binds to the lac operator to inhibit transcription in E. coli. This inhibition can be relieved by adding lactose or isopropyl-β-D-thiogalactopyranoside (IPTG). lac repressor encoded by lacI
   7415..7445    -  promoter       lac promoter: promoter for the E. coli lac operon
   7460..7481    -  protein_bind   CAP binding site: CAP binding activates transcription in the presence of cAMP. E. coli catabolite activator protein
   7494..7586    -  CDS            lacI (fragment): lac repressor; lacI; The lac repressor binds to the lac operator to inhibit transcription in E. coli. This inhibition can be relieved by adding lactose or isopropyl-β-D-thiogalactopyranoside (IPTG).
   7769..8357    -  rep_origin     ori: high-copy-number ColE1/pMB1/pBR322/pUC origin of replication
   8528..9388    -  CDS            AmpR: β-lactamase; bla; confers resistance to ampicillin, carbenicillin, and related antibiotics
   9389..9493    -  promoter       AmpR promoter: bla
   9552..37      -  misc_feature   bom (fragment) (across the origin): basis of mobility region from pBR322
>Addgene plasmid #248131 | pFUW-Syb2-WT | addgene full sequence | sequence record 496252 | Addgene NGS Result
TACAATCTGCTCTGATGCCGCATAGTTAAGCCAGTATCTGCTCCCTGCTTGTGTGTTGGAGGTCGCTGAG
TAGTGCGCGAGCAAAATTTAAGCTACAACAAGGCAAGGCTTGACCGACAATTGCATGAAGAATCTGCTTA
GGGTTAGGCGTTTTGCGCTGCTTCGCGATGTACGGGCCAGATATACGCGTTGACATTGATTATTGACTAG
TTATTAATAGTAATCAATTACGGGGTCATTAGTTCATAGCCCATATATGGAGTTCCGCGTTACATAACTT
ACGGTAAATGGCCCGCCTGGCTGACCGCCCAACGACCCCCGCCCATTGACGTCAATAATGACGTATGTTC
CCATAGTAACGCCAATAGGGACTTTCCATTGACGTCAATGGGTGGAGTATTTACGGTAAACTGCCCACTT
GGCAGTACATCAAGTGTATCATATGCCAAGTACGCCCCCTATTGACGTCAATGACGGTAAATGGCCCGCC
TGGCATTATGCCCAGTACATGACCTTATGGGACTTTCCTACTTGGCAGTACATCTACGTATTAGTCATCG
CTATTACCATGGTGATGCGGTTTTGGCAGTACATCAATGGGCGTGGATAGCGGTTTGACTCACGGGGATT
TCCAAGTCTCCACCCCATTGACGTCAATGGGAGTTTGTTTTGGCACCAAAATCAACGGGACTTTCCAAAA
TGTCGTAACAACTCCGCCCCATTGACGCAAATGGGCGGTAGGCGTGTACGGTGGGAGGTCTATATAAGCA
GCGCGTTTTGCCTGTACTGGGTCTCTCTGGTTAGACCAGATCTGAGCCTGGGAGCTCTCTGGCTAACTAG
GGAACCCACTGCTTAAGCCTCAATAAAGCTTGCCTTGAGTGCTTCAAGTAGTGTGTGCCCGTCTGTTGTG
TGACTCTGGTAACTAGAGATCCCTCAGACCCTTTTAGTCAGTGTGGAAAATCTCTAGCAGTGGCGCCCGA
ACAGGGACTTGAAAGCGAAAGGGAAACCAGAGGAGCTCTCTCGACGCAGGACTCGGCTTGCTGAAGCGCG
CACGGCAAGAGGCGAGGGGCGGCGACTGGTGAGTACGCCAAAAATTTTGACTAGCGGAGGCTAGAAGGAG
AGAGATGGGTGCGAGAGCGTCAGTATTAAGCGGGGGAGAATTAGATCGCGATGGGAAAAAATTCGGTTAA
GGCCAGGGGGAAAGAAAAAATATAAATTAAAACATATAGTATGGGCAAGCAGGGAGCTAGAACGATTCGC
AGTTAATCCTGGCCTGTTAGAAACATCAGAAGGCTGTAGACAAATACTGGGACAGCTACAACCATCCCTT
CAGACAGGATCAGAAGAACTTAGATCATTATATAATACAGTAGCAACCCTCTATTGTGTGCATCAAAGGA
TAGAGATAAAAGACACCAAGGAAGCTTTAGACAAGATAGAGGAAGAGCAAAACAAAAGTAAGACCACCGC
ACAGCAAGCGGCCGCTGATCTTCAGACCTGGAGGAGGAGATATGAGGGACAATTGGAGAAGTGAATTATA
TAAATATAAAGTAGTAAAAATTGAACCATTAGGAGTAGCACCCACCAAGGCAAAGAGAAGAGTGGTGCAG
AGAGAAAAAAGAGCAGTGGGAATAGGAGCTTTGTTCCTTGGGTTCTTGGGAGCAGCAGGAAGCACTATGG
GCGCAGCGTCAATGACGCTGACGGTACAGGCCAGACAATTATTGTCTGGTATAGTGCAGCAGCAGAACAA
TTTGCTGAGGGCTATTGAGGCGCAACAGCATCTGTTGCAACTCACAGTCTGGGGCATCAAGCAGCTCCAG
GCAAGAATCCTGGCTGTGGAAAGATACCTAAAGGATCAACAGCTCCTGGGGATTTGGGGTTGCTCTGGAA
AACTCATTTGCACCACTGCTGTGCCTTGGAATGCTAGTTGGAGTAATAAATCTCTGGAACAGATTTGGAA
TCACACGACCTGGATGGAGTGGGACAGAGAAATTAACAATTACACAAGCTTAATACACTCCTTAATTGAA
GAATCGCAAAACCAGCAAGAAAAGAATGAACAAGAATTATTGGAATTAGATAAATGGGCAAGTTTGTGGA
ATTGGTTTAACATAACAAATTGGCTGTGGTATATAAAATTATTCATAATGATAGTAGGAGGCTTGGTAGG
TTTAAGAATAGTTTTTGCTGTACTTTCTATAGTGAATAGAGTTAGGCAGGGATATTCACCATTATCGTTT
CAGACCCACCTCCCAACCCCGAGGGGACCCGACAGGCCCGAAGGAATAGAAGAAGAAGGTGGAGAGAGAG
ACAGAGACAGATCCATTCGATTAGTGAACGGATCGGCACTGCGTGCGCCAATTCTGCAGACAAATGGCAG
TATTCATCCACAATTTTAAAAGAAAAGGGGGGATTGGGGGGTACAGTGCAGGGGAAAGAATAGTAGACAT
AATAGCAACAGACATACAAACTAAAGAATTACAAAAACAAATTACAAAAATTCAAAATTTTCGGGTTTAT
TACAGGGACAGCAGAGATCCAGTTTGGTTAATTAACCCGTGTCGGCTCCAGATCTGGCCTCCGCGCCGGG
TTTTGGCGCCTCCCGCGGGCGCCCCCCTCCTCACGGCGAGCGCTGCCACGTCAGACGAAGGGCGCAGCGA
GCGTCCTGATCCTTCCGCCCGGACGCTCAGGACAGCGGCCCGCTGCTCATAAGACTCGGCCTTAGAACCC
CAGTATCAGCAGAAGGACATTTTAGGACGGGACTTGGGTGACTCTAGGGCACTGGTTTTCTTTCCAGAGA
GCGGAACAGGCGAGGAAAAGTAGTCCCTTCTCGGCGATTCTGCGGAGGGATCTCCGTGGGGCGGTGAACG
CCGATGATTATATAAGGACGCGCCGGGTGTGGCACAGCTAGTTCCGTCGCAGCCGGGATTTGGGTCGCGG
TTCTTGTTTGTGGATCGCTGTGATCGTCACTTGGTGAGTAGCGGGCTGCTGGGCTGGCCGGGGCTTTCGT
GGCCGCCGGGCCGCTCGGTGGGACGGAAGCGTGTGGAGAGACCGCCAAGGGCTGTAGTCTGGGTCCGCGA
GCAAGGTTGCCCTGAACTGGGGGTTGGGGGGAGCGCAGCAAAATGGCGGCTGTTCCCGAGTCTTGAATGG
AAGACGCTTGTGAGGCGGGCTGTGAGGTCGTTGAAACAAGGTGGGGGGCATGGTGGGCGGCAAGAACCCA
AGGTCTTGAGGCCTTCGCTAATGCGGGAAAGCTCTTATTCGGGTGAGATGGGCTGGGGCACCATCTGGGG
ACCCTGACGTGAAGTTTGTCACTGACTGGAGAACTCGGTTTGTCGTCTGTTGCGGGGGCGGCAGTTATGG
CGGTGCCGTTGGGCAGTGCACCCGTACCTTTGGGAGCGCGCGCCCTCGTCGTGTCGTGACGTCACCCGTT
CTGTTGGCTTATAATGCAGGGTGGGGCCACCTGCCGGTAGGTGTGCGGTAGGCTTTTCTCCGTCGCAGGA
CGCAGGGTTCGGGCCTAGGGTAGGCTCTCCTGAATCGACAGGCGCCGGACCTCTGGTGAGGGGAGGGATA
AGTGAGGCGTCAGTTTCTTTGGTCGGTTTTATGTACCTATCTTCTTAAGTAGCTGAAGCTCCGGTTTTGA
ACTATGCGCTCGGGGTTGGCGAGTGTGTTTTGTGAAGTTTTTTAGGCACCTTTTGAAATGTAATCATTTG
GGTCAATATGTAATTTTCAGTGTTAGACTAGTAAATTGTCCGCTAAATTCTGGCCGTTTTTGGCTTTTTT
GTTAGACGAAGCTTGGGCTGCAGGTCGACTCTAGAGGATCGAATTCATGTCGGCTACCGCTGCCACCGTC
CCGCCTGCCGCCCCGGCCGGCGAGGGTGGCCCCCCTGCACCTCCTCCAAATCTTACCAGTAACAGGAGAC
TGCAGCAGACCCAGGCCCAGGTGGATGAGGTGGTGGACATCATGAGGGTGAATGTGGACAAGGTCCTGGA
GCGAGACCAGAAGCTATCGGAACTGGATGATCGCGCAGATGCCCTCCAGGCAGGGGCCTCCCAGTTTGAA
ACAAGTGCAGCCAAGCTCAAGCGCAAATACTGGTGGAAAAACCTCAAGATGATGATCATCTTGGGAGTGA
TTTGCGCCATCATCCTCATCATCATCATCGTTTACTTCAGCACTTAAGGATCCGTTAACAATTCGATATC
AAGCTTATCGATAATCAACCTCTGGATTACAAAATTTGTGAAAGATTGACTGGTATTCTTAACTATGTTG
CTCCTTTTACGCTATGTGGATACGCTGCTTTAATGCCTTTGTATCATGCTATTGCTTCCCGTATGGCTTT
CATTTTCTCCTCCTTGTATAAATCCTGGTTGCTGTCTCTTTATGAGGAGTTGTGGCCCGTTGTCAGGCAA
CGTGGCGTGGTGTGCACTGTGTTTGCTGACGCAACCCCCACTGGTTGGGGCATTGCCACCACCTGTCAGC
TCCTTTCCGGGACTTTCGCTTTCCCCCTCCCTATTGCCACGGCGGAACTCATCGCCGCCTGCCTTGCCCG
CTGCTGGACAGGGGCTCGGCTGTTGGGCACTGACAATTCCGTGGTGTTGTCGGGGAAATCATCGTCCTTT
CCTTGGCTGCTCGCCTGTGTTGCCACCTGGATTCTGCGCGGGACGTCCTTCTGCTACGTCCCTTCGGCCC
TCAATCCAGCGGACCTTCCTTCCCGCGGCCTGCTGCCGGCTCTGCGGCCTCTTCCGCGTCTTCGCCTTCG
CCCTCAGACGAGTCGGATCTCCCTTTGGGCCGCCTCCCCGCATCGATACCGTCGACCTCGAGACCTAGAA
AAACATGGAGCAATCACAAGTAGCAATACAGCAGCTACCAATGCTGATTGTGCCTGGCTAGAAGCACAAG
AGGAGGAGGAGGTGGGTTTTCCAGTCACACCTCAGGTACCTTTAAGACCAATGACTTACAAGGCAGCTGT
AGATCTTAGCCACTTTTTAAAAGAAAAGGGGGGACTGGAAGGGCTAATTCACTCCCAACGAAGACAAGAT
ATCCTTGATCTGTGGATCTACCACACACAAGGCTACTTCCCTGATTGGCAGAACTACACACCAGGGCCAG
GGATCAGATATCCACTGACCTTTGGATGGTGCTACAAGCTAGTACCAGTTGAGCAAGAGAAGGTAGAAGA
AGCCAATGAAGGAGAGAACACCCGCTTGTTACACCCTGTGAGCCTGCATGGGATGGATGACCCGGAGAGA
GAAGTATTAGAGTGGAGGTTTGACAGCCGCCTAGCATTTCATCACATGGCCCGAGAGCTGCATCCGGACT
GTACTGGGTCTCTCTGGTTAGACCAGATCTGAGCCTGGGAGCTCTCTGGCTAACTAGGGAACCCACTGCT
TAAGCCTCAATAAAGCTTGCCTTGAGTGCTTCAAGTAGTGTGTGCCCGTCTGTTGTGTGACTCTGGTAAC
TAGAGATCCCTCAGACCCTTTTAGTCAGTGTGGAAAATCTCTAGCAGGGCCCGTTTAAACCCGCTGATCA
GCCTCGACTGTGCCTTCTAGTTGCCAGCCATCTGTTGTTTGCCCCTCCCCCGTGCCTTCCTTGACCCTGG
AAGGTGCCACTCCCACTGTCCTTTCCTAATAAAATGAGGAAATTGCATCGCATTGTCTGAGTAGGTGTCA
TTCTATTCTGGGGGGTGGGGTGGGGCAGGACAGCAAGGGGGAGGATTGGGAAGACAATAGCAGGCATGCT
GGGGATGCGGTGGGCTCTATGGCTTCTGAGGCGGAAAGAACCAGCTGGGGCTCTAGGGGGTATCCCC
[124 nt withheld, positions 5808-5931]
C
[91 nt withheld, positions 5933-6023]
A
[49 nt withheld, positions 6025-6073]
CCTTTGACGTTGGAGTCCACGTTCTTT
[37 nt withheld, positions 6101-6137]
ACCCTATCTCGGTCTATTCTTTTGATTTATAAGGGATTTTGCCGATTTCGGCCTATTGGTTAAAAAATGA
GCTGATTTAACAAAAATTTAACGCGAATTAATTCTGTGGAATGTGTGTCAGTTAGGGTGTGGAAAGTCCC
CAGGCTCCCCAGCAGGCAGAAGTATGCAAAGCATGCATCTCAATTAGTCAGCAACCAGGTGTGGAAAGTC
CCCAGGCTCCCCAGCAGGCAGAAGTATGCAAAGCATGCATCTCAATTAGTCAGCAACCATAGTCCCGCCC
CTAACTCCGCCCATCCCGCCCCTAACTCCGCCCAGTTCCGCCCATTCTCCGCCCCATGGCTGACTAATTT
TTTTTATTTATGCAGAGGCCGAGGCCGCCTCTGCCTCTGAGCTATTCCAGAAGTAGTGAGGAGGCTTTTT
TGGAGGCCTAGGCTTTTGCAAAAAGCTCCCGGGAGCTTGTATATCCATTTTCGGATCTGATCAGCACGTG
TTGACAATTAATCATCGGCATAGTATATCGGCATAGTATAATACGACAAGGTGAGGAACTAAACCATGGC
CAAGTTGACCAGTGCCGTTCCGGTGCTCACCGCGCGCGACGTCGCCGGAGCGGTCGAGTTCTGGACCGAC
CGGCTCGGGTTCTCCCGGGACTTCGTGGAGGACGACTTCGCCGGTGTGGTCCGGGACGACGTGACCCTGT
TCATCAGCGCGGTCCAGGACCAGGTGGTGCCGGACAACACCCTGGCCTGGGTGTGGGTGCGCGGCCTGGA
CGAGCTGTACGCCGAGTGGTCGGAGGTCGTGTCCACGAACTTCCGGGACGCCTCCGGGCCGGCCATGACC
GAGATCGGCGAGCAGCCGTGGGGGCGGGAGTTCGCCCTGCGCGACCCGGCCGGCAACTGCGTGCACTTCG
TGGCCGAGGAGCAGGACTGACACGTGCTACGAGATTTCGATTCCACCGCCGCCTTCTATGAAAGGTTGGG
CTTCGGAATCGTTTTCCGGGACGCCGGCTGGATGATCCTCCAGCGCGGGGATCTCATGCTGGAGTTCTTC
GCCCACCCCAACTTGTTTATTGCAGCTTATAATGGTTACAAATAAAGCAATAGCATCACAAATTTCACAA
ATAAAGCATTTTTTTCACTGCATTCTAGTTGTGGTTTGTCCAAACTCATCAATGTATCTTATCATGTCTG
TATACCGTCGACCTCTAGCTAGAGCTTGGCGTAATCATGGTCATAGCTGTTTCCTGTGTGAAATTGTTAT
CCGCTCACAATTCCACACAACATACGAGCCGGAAGCATAAAGTGTAAAGCCTGGGGTGCCTAATGAGTGA
GCTAACTCACATTAATTGCGTTGCGCTCACTGCCCGCTTTCCAGTCGGGAAACCTGTCGTGCCAGCTGCA
TTAATGAATCGGCCAACGCGCGGGGAGAGGCGGTTTGCGTATTGGGCGCTCTTCCGCTTCCTCGCTCACT
GACTCGCTGCGCTCGGTCGTTCGGCTGCGGCGAGCGGTATCAGCTCACTCAAAGGCGGTAATACGGTTAT
CCACAGAATCAGGGGATAACGCAGGAAAGAACATGTGAGCAAAAGGCCAGCAAAAGGCCAGGAACCGTAA
AAAGGCCGCGTTGCTGGCGTTTTTCCATAGGCTCCGCCCCCCTGACGAGCATCACAAAAATCGACGCTCA
AGTCAGAGGTGGCGAAACCCGACAGGACTATAAAGATACCAGGCGTTTCCCCCTGGAAGCTCCCTCGTGC
GCTCTCCTGTTCCGACCCTGCCGCTTACCGGATACCTGTCCGCCTTTCTCCCTTCGGGAAGCGTGGCGCT
TTCTCATAGCTCACGCTGTAGGTATCTCAGTTCGGTGTAGGTCGTTCGCTCCAAGCTGGGCTGTGTGCAC
GAACCCCCCGTTCAGCCCGACCGCTGCGCCTTATCCGGTAACTATCGTCTTGAGTCCAACCCGGTAAGAC
ACGACTTATCGCCACTGGCAGCAGCCACTGGTAACAGGATTAGCAGAGCGAGGTATGTAGGCGGTGCTAC
AGAGTTCTTGAAGTGGTGGCCTAACTACGGCTACACTAGAAGAACAGTATTTGGTATCTGCGCTCTGCTG
AAGCCAGTTACCTTCGGAAAAAGAGTTGGTAGCTCTTGATCCGGCAAACAAACCACCGCTGGTAGCGGTG
GTTTTTTTGTTTGCAAGCAGCAGATTACGCGCAGAAAAAAAGGATCTCAAGAAGATCCTTTGATCTTTTC
TACGGGGTCTGACGCTCAGTGGAACGAAAACTCACGTTAAGGGATTTTGGTCATGAGATTATCAAAAAGG
ATCTTCACCTAGATCCTTTTAAATTAAAAATGAAGTTTTAAATCAATCTAAAGTATATATGAGTAAACTT
GGTCTGACAGTTACCAATGCTTAATCAGTGAGGCACCTATCTCAGCGATCTGTCTATTTCGTTCATCCAT
AGTTGCCTGACTCCCCGTCGTGTAGATAACTACGATACGGGAGGGCTTACCATCTGGCCCCAGTGCTGCA
ATGATACCGCGAGACCCACGCTCACCGGCTCCAGATTTATCAGCAATAAACCAGCCAGCCGGAAGGGCCG
AGCGCAGAAGTGGTCCTGCAACTTTATCCGCCTCCATCCAGTCTATTAATTGTTGCCGGGAAGCTAGAGT
AAGTAGTTCGCCAGTTAATAGTTTGCGCAACGTTGTTGCCATTGCTACAGGCATCGTGGTGTCACGCTCG
TCGTTTGGTATGGCTTCATTCAGCTCCGGTTCCCAACGATCAAGGCGAGTTACATGATCCCCCATGTTGT
GCAAAAAAGCGGTTAGCTCCTTCGGTCCTCCGATCGTTGTCAGAAGTAAGTTGGCCGCAGTGTTATCACT
CATGGTTATGGCAGCACTGCATAATTCTCTTACTGTCATGCCATCCGTAAGATGCTTTTCTGTGACTGGT
GAGTACTCAACCAAGTCATTCTGAGAATAGTGTATGCGGCGACCGAGTTGCTCTTGCCCGGCGTCAATAC
GGGATAATACCGCGCCACATAGCAGAACTTTAAAAGTGCTCATCATTGGAAAACGTTCTTCGGGGCGAAA
ACTCTCAAGGATCTTACCGCTGTTGAGATCCAGTTCGATGTAACCCACTCGTGCACCCAACTGATCTTCA
GCATCTTTTACTTTCACCAGCGTTTCTGGGTGAGCAAAAACAGGAAGGCAAAATGCCGCAAAAAAGGGAA
TAAGGGCGACACGGAAATGTTGAATACTCATACTCTTCCTTTTTCAATATTATTGAAGCATTTATCAGGG
TTATTGTCTCATGAGCGGATACATATTTGAATGTATTTAGAAAAATAAACAAATAGGGGTTCCGCGCACA
TTTCCCCGAAAAGTGCCACCTGACGTCGACGGATCGGGAGATCTCCCGATCCCCTATGGTGCACTCTCAG
