>Addgene plasmid #248131 | pFUW-Syb2-WT | depositor partial sequence | sequence record 489216 | pFUW plasmid sequence
TACAATCTGCTCTGATGCCGCATAGTTAAGCCAGTATCTGCTCCCTGCTTGTGTGTTGGAGGTCGCTGAG
TAGTGCGCGAGCAAAATTTAAGCTACAACAAGGCAAGGCTTGACCGACAATTGCATGAAGAATCTGCTTA
GGGTTAGGCGTTTTGCGCTGCTTCGCGATGTACGGGCCAGATATACGCGTTGACATTGATTATTGACTAG
TTATTAATAGTAATCAATTACGGGGTCATTAGTTCATAGCCCATATATGGAGTTCCGCGTTACATAACTT
ACGGTAAATGGCCCGCCTGGCTGACCGCCCAACGACCCCCGCCCATTGACGTCAATAATGACGTATGTTC
CCATAGTAACGCCAATAGGGACTTTCCATTGACGTCAATGGGTGGAGTATTTACGGTAAACTGCCCACTT
GGCAGTACATCAAGTGTATCATATGCCAAGTACGCCCCCTATTGACGTCAATGACGGTAAATGGCCCGCC
TGGCATTATGCCCAGTACATGACCTTATGGGACTTTCCTACTTGGCAGTACATCTACGTATTAGTCATCG
CTATTACCATGGTGATGCGGTTTTGGCAGTACATCAATGGGCGTGGATAGCGGTTTGACTCACGGGGATT
TCCAAGTCTCCACCCCATTGACGTCAATGGGAGTTTGTTTTGGCACCAAAATCAACGGGACTTTCCAAAA
TGTCGTAACAACTCCGCCCCATTGACGCAAATGGGCGGTAGGCGTGTACGGTGGGAGGTCTATATAAGCA
GCGCGTTTTGCCTGTACTGGGTCTCTCTGGTTAGACCAGATCTGAGCCTGGGAGCTCTCTGGCTAACTAG
GGAACCCACTGCTTAAGCCTCAATAAAGCTTGCCTTGAGTGCTTCAAGTAGTGTGTGCCCGTCTGTTGTG
TGACTCTGGTAACTAGAGATCCCTCAGACCCTTTTAGTCAGTGTGGAAAATCTCTAGCAGTGGCGCCCGA
ACAGGGACTTGAAAGCGAAAGGGAAACCAGAGGAGCTCTCTCGACGCAGGACTCGGCTTGCTGAAGCGCG
CACGGCAAGAGGCGAGGGGCGGCGACTGGTGAGTACGCCAAAAATTTTGACTAGCGGAGGCTAGAAGGAG
AGAGATGGGTGCGAGAGCGTCAGTATTAAGCGGGGGAGAATTAGATCGCGATGGGAAAAAATTCGGTTAA
GGCCAGGGGGAAAGAAAAAATATAAATTAAAACATATAGTATGGGCAAGCAGGGAGCTAGAACGATTCGC
AGTTAATCCTGGCCTGTTAGAAACATCAGAAGGCTGTAGACAAATACTGGGACAGCTACAACCATCCCTT
CAGACAGGATCAGAAGAACTTAGATCATTATATAATACAGTAGCAACCCTCTATTGTGTGCATCAAAGGA
TAGAGATAAAAGACACCAAGGAAGCTTTAGACAAGATAGAGGAAGAGCAAAACAAAAGTAAGACCACCGC
ACAGCAAGCGGCCGCTGATCTTCAGACCTGGAGGAGGAGATATGAGGGACAATTGGAGAAGTGAATTATA
TAAATATAAAGTAGTAAAAATTGAACCATTAGGAGTAGCACCCACCAAGGCAAAGAGAAGAGTGGTGCAG
AGAGAAAAAAGAGCAGTGGGAATAGGAGCTTTGTTCCTTGGGTTCTTGGGAGCAGCAGGAAGCACTATGG
GCGCAGCGTCAATGACGCTGACGGTACAGGCCAGACAATTATTGTCTGGTATAGTGCAGCAGCAGAACAA
TTTGCTGAGGGCTATTGAGGCGCAACAGCATCTGTTGCAACTCACAGTCTGGGGCATCAAGCAGCTCCAG
GCAAGAATCCTGGCTGTGGAAAGATACCTAAAGGATCAACAGCTCCTGGGGATTTGGGGTTGCTCTGGAA
AACTCATTTGCACCACTGCTGTGCCTTGGAATGCTAGTTGGAGTAATAAATCTCTGGAACAGATTTGGAA
TCACACGACCTGGATGGAGTGGGACAGAGAAATTAACAATTACACAAGCTTAATACACTCCTTAATTGAA
GAATCGCAAAACCAGCAAGAAAAGAATGAACAAGAATTATTGGAATTAGATAAATGGGCAAGTTTGTGGA
ATTGGTTTAACATAACAAATTGGCTGTGGTATATAAAATTATTCATAATGATAGTAGGAGGCTTGGTAGG
TTTAAGAATAGTTTTTGCTGTACTTTCTATAGTGAATAGAGTTAGGCAGGGATATTCACCATTATCGTTT
CAGACCCACCTCCCAACCCCGAGGGGACCCGACAGGCCCGAAGGAATAGAAGAAGAAGGTGGAGAGAGAG
ACAGAGACAGATCCATTCGATTAGTGAACGGATCGGCACTGCGTGCGCCAATTCTGCAGACAAATGGCAG
TATTCATCCACAATTTTAAAAGAAAAGGGGGGATTGGGGGGTACAGTGCAGGGGAAAGAATAGTAGACAT
AATAGCAACAGACATACAAACTAAAGAATTACAAAAACAAATTACAAAAATTCAAAATTTTCGGGTTTAT
TACAGGGACAGCAGAGATCCAGTTTGGTTAATTAAGGGTGCAGCGGCCTCCGCGCCGGGTTTTGGCGCCT
CCCGCGGGCGCCCCCCTCCTCACGGCGAGCGCTGCCACGTCAGACGAAGGGCGCAGGAGCGTTCCTGATC
CTTCCGCCCGGACGCTCAGGACAGCGGCCCGCTGCTCATAAGACTCGGCCTTAGAACCCCAGTATCAGCA
GAAGGACATTTTAGGACGGGACTTGGGTGACTCTAGGGCACTGGTTTTCTTTCCAGAGAGCGGAACAGGC
GAGGAAAAGTAGTCCCTTCTCGGCGATTCTGCGGAGGGATCTCCGTGGGGCGGTGAACGCCGATGATTAT
ATAAGGACGCGCCGGGTGTGGCACAGCTAGTTCCGTCGCAGCCGGGATTTGGGTCGCGGTTCTTGTTTGT
GGATCGCTGTGATCGTCACTTGGTGAGTTGCGGGCTGCTGGGCTGGCCGGGGCTTTCGTGGCCGCCGGGC
CGCTCGGTGGGACGGAAGCGTGTGGAGAGACCGCCAAGGGCTGTAGTCTGGGTCCGCGAGCAAGGTTGCC
CTGAACTGGGGGTTGGGGGGAGCGCACAAAATGGCGGCTGTTCCCGAGTCTTGAATGGAAGACGCTTGTA
AGGCGGGCTGTGAGGTCGTTGAAACAAGGTGGGGGGCATGGTGGGCGGCAAGAACCCAAGGTCTTGAGGC
CTTCGCTAATGCGGGAAAGCTCTTATTCGGGTGAGATGGGCTGGGGCACCATCTGGGGACCCTGACGTGA
AGTTTGTCACTGACTGGAGAACTCGGGTTTGTCGTCTGGTTGCGGGGGCGGCAGTTATGCGGTGCCGTTG
GGCAGTGCACCCGTACCTTTGGGAGCGCGCGCCTCGTCGTGTCGTGACGTCACCCGTTCTGTTGGCTTAT
AATGCAGGGTGGGGCCACCTGCCGGTAGGTGTGCGGTAGGCTTTTCTCCGTCGCAGGACGCAGGGTTCGG
GCCTAGGGTAGGCTCTCCTGAATCGACAGGCGCCGGACCTCTGGTGAGGGGAGGGATAAGTGAGGCGTCA
GTTTCTTTGGTCGGTTTTATGTACCTATCTTCTTAAGTAGCTGAAGCTCCGGTTTTGAACTATGCGCTCG
GGGTTGGCGAGTGTGTTTTGTGAAGTTTTTTAGGCACCTTTTGAAATGTAATCATTTGGGTCAATATGTA
ATTTTCAGTGTTAGACTAGTAAAGCTTCTGCAGGTCGACTCTAGAGGATCGAATTCTTCGAAGCTAGCGG
ATCCGTTAACAATTCGATATCAAGCTTATCGATAATCAACCTCTGGATTACAAAATTTGTGAAAGATTGA
CTGGTATTCTTAACTATGTTGCTCCTTTTACGCTATGTGGATACGCTGCTTTAATGCCTTTGTATCATGC
TATTGCTTCCCGTATGGCTTTCATTTTCTCCTCCTTGTATAAATCCTGGTTGCTGTCTCTTTATGAGGAG
TTGTGGCCCGTTGTCAGGCAACGTGGCGTGGTGTGCACTGTGTTTGCTGACGCAACCCCCACTGGTTGGG
GCATTGCCACCACCTGTCAGCTCCTTTCCGGGACTTTCGCTTTCCCCCTCCCTATTGCCACGGCGGAACT
CATCGCCGCCTGCCTTGCCCGCTGCTGGACAGGGGCTCGGCTGTTGGGCACTGACAATTCCGTGGTGTTG
TCGGGGAAATCATCGTCCTTTCCTTGGCTGCTCGCCTGTGTTGCCACCTGGATTCTGCGCGGGACGTCCT
TCTGCTACGTCCCTTCGGCCCTCAATCCAGCGGACCTTCCTTCCCGCGGCCTGCTGCCGGCTCTGCGGCC
TCTTCCGCGTCTTCGCCTTCGCCCTCAGACGAGTCGGATCTCCCTTTGGGCCGCCTCCCCGCATCGATAC
CGTCGACCTCGAGACCTAGAAAAACATGGAGCAATCACAAGTAGCAATACAGCAGCTACCAATGCTGATT
GTGCCTGGCTAGAAGCACAAGAGGAGGAGGAGGTGGGTTTTCCAGTCACACCTCAGGTACCTTTAAGACC
AATGACTTACAAGGCAGCTGTAGATCTTAGCCACTTTTTAAAAGAAAAGGGGGGACTGGAAGGGCTAATT
CACTCCCAACGAAGACAAGATATCCTTGATCTGTGGATCTACCACACACAAGGCTACTTCCCTGATTGGC
AGAACTACACACCAGGGCCAGGGATCAGATATCCACTGACCTTTGGATGGTGCTACAAGCTAGTACCAGT
TGAGCAAGAGAAGGTAGAAGAAGCCAATGAAGGAGAGAACACCCGCTTGTTACACCCTGTGAGCCTGCAT
GGGATGGATGACCCGGAGAGAGAAGTATTAGAGTGGAGGTTTGACAGCCGCCTAGCATTTCATCACATGG
CCCGAGAGCTGCATCCGGACTGTACTGGGTCTCTCTGGTTAGACCAGATCTGAGCCTGGGAGCTCTCTGG
CTAACTAGGGAACCCACTGCTTAAGCCTCAATAAAGCTTGCCTTGAGTGCTTCAAGTAGTGTGTGCCCGT
CTGTTGTGTGACTCTGGTAACTAGAGATCCCTCAGACCCTTTTAGTCAGTGTGGAAAATCTCTAGCAGGG
CCCGTTTAAACCCGCTGATCAGCCTCGACTGTGCCTTCTAGTTGCCAGCCATCTGTTGTTTGCCCCTCCC
CCGTGCCTTCCTTGACCCTGGAAGGTGCCACTCCCACTGTCCTTTCCTAATAAAATGAGGAAATTGCATC
GCATTGTCTGAGTAGGTGTCATTCTATTCTGGGGGGTGGGGTGGGGCAGGACAGCAAGGGGGAGGATTGG
GAAGACAATAGCAGGCATGCTGGGGATGCGGTGGGCTCTATGGCTTCTGAGGCGGAAAGAACCAGCTGGG
GCTCTAGGGGGTATCCCC
[124 nt withheld, positions 5409-5532]
C
[91 nt withheld, positions 5534-5624]
A
[49 nt withheld, positions 5626-5674]
CCTTTGACGTTGGAGTCCACGTTCTTT
[37 nt withheld, positions 5702-5738]
ACCCTATCTCGGTCTATTCTTTTGATTTATAAGGGATTTTGCCGATTTCGGCCTATTGGTTAAAAAATGA
GCTGATTTAACAAAAATTTAACGCGAATTAATTCTGTGGAATGTGTGTCAGTTAGGGTGTGGAAAGTCCC
CAGGCTCCCCAGCAGGCAGAAGTATGCAAAGCATGCATCTCAATTAGTCAGCAACCAGGTGTGGAAAGTC
CCCAGGCTCCCCAGCAGGCAGAAGTATGCAAAGCATGCATCTCAATTAGTCAGCAACCATAGTCCCGCCC
CTAACTCCGCCCATCCCGCCCCTAACTCCGCCCAGTTCCGCCCATTCTCCGCCCCATGGCTGACTAATTT
TTTTTATTTATGCAGAGGCCGAGGCCGCCTCTGCCTCTGAGCTATTCCAGAAGTAGTGAGGAGGCTTTTT
TGGAGGCCTAGGCTTTTGCAAAAAGCTCCCGGGAGCTTGTATATCCATTTTCGGATCTGATCAGCACGTG
TTGACAATTAATCATCGGCATAGTATATCGGCATAGTATAATACGACAAGGTGAGGAACTAAACCATGGC
CAAGTTGACCAGTGCCGTTCCGGTGCTCACCGCGCGCGACGTCGCCGGAGCGGTCGAGTTCTGGACCGAC
CGGCTCGGGTTCTCCCGGGACTTCGTGGAGGACGACTTCGCCGGTGTGGTCCGGGACGACGTGACCCTGT
TCATCAGCGCGGTCCAGGACCAGGTGGTGCCGGACAACACCCTGGCCTGGGTGTGGGTGCGCGGCCTGGA
CGAGCTGTACGCCGAGTGGTCGGAGGTCGTGTCCACGAACTTCCGGGACGCCTCCGGGCCGGCCATGACC
GAGATCGGCGAGCAGCCGTGGGGGCGGGAGTTCGCCCTGCGCGACCCGGCCGGCAACTGCGTGCACTTCG
TGGCCGAGGAGCAGGACTGACACGTGCTACGAGATTTCGATTCCACCGCCGCCTTCTATGAAAGGTTGGG
CTTCGGAATCGTTTTCCGGGACGCCGGCTGGATGATCCTCCAGCGCGGGGATCTCATGCTGGAGTTCTTC
GCCCACCCCAACTTGTTTATTGCAGCTTATAATGGTTACAAATAAAGCAATAGCATCACAAATTTCACAA
ATAAAGCATTTTTTTCACTGCATTCTAGTTGTGGTTTGTCCAAACTCATCAATGTATCTTATCATGTCTG
TATACCGTCGACCTCTAGCTAGAGCTTGGCGTAATCATGGTCATAGCTGTTTCCTGTGTGAAATTGTTAT
CCGCTCACAATTCCACACAACATACGAGCCGGAAGCATAAAGTGTAAAGCCTGGGGTGCCTAATGAGTGA
GCTAACTCACATTAATTGCGTTGCGCTCACTGCCCGCTTTCCAGTCGGGAAACCTGTCGTGCCAGCTGCA
TTAATGAATCGGCCAACGCGCGGGGAGAGGCGGTTTGCGTATTGGGCGCTCTTCCGCTTCCTCGCTCACT
GACTCGCTGCGCTCGGTCGTTCGGCTGCGGCGAGCGGTATCAGCTCACTCAAAGGCGGTAATACGGTTAT
CCACAGAATCAGGGGATAACGCAGGAAAGAACATGTGAGCAAAAGGCCAGCAAAAGGCCAGGAACCGTAA
AAAGGCCGCGTTGCTGGCGTTTTTCCATAGGCTCCGCCCCCCTGACGAGCATCACAAAAATCGACGCTCA
AGTCAGAGGTGGCGAAACCCGACAGGACTATAAAGATACCAGGCGTTTCCCCCTGGAAGCTCCCTCGTGC
GCTCTCCTGTTCCGACCCTGCCGCTTACCGGATACCTGTCCGCCTTTCTCCCTTCGGGAAGCGTGGCGCT
TTCTCATAGCTCACGCTGTAGGTATCTCAGTTCGGTGTAGGTCGTTCGCTCCAAGCTGGGCTGTGTGCAC
GAACCCCCCGTTCAGCCCGACCGCTGCGCCTTATCCGGTAACTATCGTCTTGAGTCCAACCCGGTAAGAC
ACGACTTATCGCCACTGGCAGCAGCCACTGGTAACAGGATTAGCAGAGCGAGGTATGTAGGCGGTGCTAC
AGAGTTCTTGAAGTGGTGGCCTAACTACGGCTACACTAGAAGAACAGTATTTGGTATCTGCGCTCTGCTG
AAGCCAGTTACCTTCGGAAAAAGAGTTGGTAGCTCTTGATCCGGCAAACAAACCACCGCTGGTAGCGGTG
GTTTTTTTGTTTGCAAGCAGCAGATTACGCGCAGAAAAAAAGGATCTCAAGAAGATCCTTTGATCTTTTC
TACGGGGTCTGACGCTCAGTGGAACGAAAACTCACGTTAAGGGATTTTGGTCATGAGATTATCAAAAAGG
ATCTTCACCTAGATCCTTTTAAATTAAAAATGAAGTTTTAAATCAATCTAAAGTATATATGAGTAAACTT
GGTCTGACAGTTACCAATGCTTAATCAGTGAGGCACCTATCTCAGCGATCTGTCTATTTCGTTCATCCAT
AGTTGCCTGACTCCCCGTCGTGTAGATAACTACGATACGGGAGGGCTTACCATCTGGCCCCAGTGCTGCA
ATGATACCGCGAGACCCACGCTCACCGGCTCCAGATTTATCAGCAATAAACCAGCCAGCCGGAAGGGCCG
AGCGCAGAAGTGGTCCTGCAACTTTATCCGCCTCCATCCAGTCTATTAATTGTTGCCGGGAAGCTAGAGT
AAGTAGTTCGCCAGTTAATAGTTTGCGCAACGTTGTTGCCATTGCTACAGGCATCGTGGTGTCACGCTCG
TCGTTTGGTATGGCTTCATTCAGCTCCGGTTCCCAACGATCAAGGCGAGTTACATGATCCCCCATGTTGT
GCAAAAAAGCGGTTAGCTCCTTCGGTCCTCCGATCGTTGTCAGAAGTAAGTTGGCCGCAGTGTTATCACT
CATGGTTATGGCAGCACTGCATAATTCTCTTACTGTCATGCCATCCGTAAGATGCTTTTCTGTGACTGGT
GAGTACTCAACCAAGTCATTCTGAGAATAGTGTATGCGGCGACCGAGTTGCTCTTGCCCGGCGTCAATAC
GGGATAATACCGCGCCACATAGCAGAACTTTAAAAGTGCTCATCATTGGAAAACGTTCTTCGGGGCGAAA
ACTCTCAAGGATCTTACCGCTGTTGAGATCCAGTTCGATGTAACCCACTCGTGCACCCAACTGATCTTCA
GCATCTTTTACTTTCACCAGCGTTTCTGGGTGAGCAAAAACAGGAAGGCAAAATGCCGCAAAAAAGGGAA
TAAGGGCGACACGGAAATGTTGAATACTCATACTCTTCCTTTTTCAATATTATTGAAGCATTTATCAGGG
TTATTGTCTCATGAGCGGATACATATTTGAATGTATTTAGAAAAATAAACAAATAGGGGTTCCGCGCACA
TTTCCCCGAAAAGTGCCACCTGACAC
