>Addgene plasmid #248131 | pFUW-Syb2-WT | depositor partial sequence | sequence record 489217 | Syb2-WT seq using pFUW 5-sequencing primer (ttgaaatgtaatcatttgggtc)
ACTAGTAATTGTCCGCTAAATTCTGGCCGTTTTTGGCTTTTTTGTTAGACGAAGCTTGGGCTGCAGGTCG
ACTCTAGAGGATCGAATTCATGTCGGCTACCGCTGCCACCGTCCCGCCTGCCGCCCCGGCCGGCGAGGGT
GGCCCCCCTGCACCTCCTCCAAATCTTACCAGTAACAGGAGACTGCAGCAGACCCAGGCCCAGGTGGATG
AGGTGGTGGACATCATGAGGGTGAATGTGGACAAGGTCCTGGAGCGAGACCAGAAGCTATCGGAACTGGA
TGATCGCGCAGATGCCCTCCAGGCAGGGGCCTCCCAGTTTGAAACAAGTGCAGCCAAGCTCAAGCGCAAA
TACTGGTGGAAAAACCTCAAGATGATGATCATCTTGGGAGTGATTTGCGCCATCATCCTCATCATCATCA
TCGTTTACTTCAGCACTTAAGGATCCGTTAACAATTCGATATCAAGCTTATCGATAATCAACCTCTGGAT
TACAAAATTTGTGAAAGATTGACTGGTATTCTTAACTATGTTGCTCCTTTTACGCTATGTGGATACGCTG
CTTTAATGCCTTTGTATCATGCTATTGCTTCCCGTATGGCTTTCATTTTCTCCTCCTTGTATAAATCCTG
GTTGCTGTCTCTTTATGAGGAGTTGTGGCCCGTTGTCAGGCAACGTGGCGTGGTGTGCACTGTGTTTGCT
GACGCAACCCCCACTGGTTGGGGCATTGCCACCACCTGTCAGCTCCTTTCCGGGACTTTCGCTTTCCCCC
TCCCTATTGCCACGGCGGAACTCATCGCCGCCTGCCTTGCCCGCTGCTGGACAGGGGCTCGGCTGTTGGG
CACTGACAATTCCGTGGTGTTGTCGGGGAAATCATCGTCCTTTCCTTGGCTGCTCGCCTGTGTTGCCACC
TGGATTCTGCGCGGGACGTCCTTCTGCTACGTCCCTTCGGCCCTCAATCCAGCGGACCTTCCTTCCCGC
