>Addgene plasmid #248131 | pFUW-Syb2-WT | depositor full sequence | sequence record 489264 | pFUW-Syb2-WT sequence 1179 bps
NNNNNNNNNNNNNNNACTAGTAATTGTCCGCTAAATTCTGGCCGTTTTTGGCTTTTTTGTTAGACGAAGC
TTGGGCTGCAGGTCGACTCTAGAGGATCGAATTCATGTCGGCTACCGCTGCCACCGTCCCGCCTGCCGCC
CCGGCCGGCGAGGGTGGCCCCCCTGCACCTCCTCCAAATCTTACCAGTAACAGGAGACTGCAGCAGACCC
AGGCCCAGGTGGATGAGGTGGTGGACATCATGAGGGTGAATGTGGACAAGGTCCTGGAGCGAGACCAGAA
GCTATCGGAACTGGATGATCGCGCAGATGCCCTCCAGGCAGGGGCCTCCCAGTTTGAAACAAGTGCAGCC
AAGCTCAAGCGCAAATACTGGTGGAAAAACCTCAAGATGATGATCATCTTGGGAGTGATTTGCGCCATCA
TCCTCATCATCATCATCGTTTACTTCAGCACTTAAGGATCCGTTAACAATTCGATATCAAGCTTATCGAT
AATCAACCTCTGGATTACAAAATTTGTGAAAGATTGACTGGTATTCTTAACTATGTTGCTCCTTTTACGC
TATGTGGATACGCTGCTTTAATGCCTTTGTATCATGCTATTGCTTCCCGTATGGCTTTCATTTTCTCCTC
CTTGTATAAATCCTGGTTGCTGTCTCTTTATGAGGAGTTGTGGCCCGTTGTCAGGCAACGTGGCGTGGTG
TGCACTGTGTTTGCTGACGCAACCCCCACTGGTTGGGGCATTGCCACCACCTGTCAGCTCCTTTCCGGGA
CTTTCGCTTTCCCCCTCCCTATTGCCACGGCGGAACTCATCGCCGCCTGCCTTGCCCGCTGCTGGACAGG
GGCTCGGCTGTTGGGCACTGACAATTCCGTGGTGTTGTCGGGGAAATCATCGTCCTTTCCTTGGCTGCTC
GCCTGTGTTGCCACCTGGATTCTGCGCGGGACGTCCTTCTGCTACGTCCCTTCGGCCCTCAATCCAGCGG
ACCTTCCTTCCCGCNGGCCTGCTGCCGGCTCTGCGGCCTCTTCCGCGTCTTCGCTTCGCCCTCAGACGAG
TCGGATCTCCCTTTGGGCCNCNTCCCCGCATCGATACCNTCGANNTCNAGANCTANAAAANCATNNNCAN
CANNNNAGCANTACNGCAGCTACCNNNGCTGATNGNNGCCNGGNNTANAAGCNNNANAN
